>Addgene plasmid #143717 | TFORF0602 | addgene full sequence | sequence record 471124 | Addgene NGS Result
TTAATGTAGTCTTATGCAATACTCTTGTAGTCTTGCAACATGGTAACGATGAGTTAGCAACATGCCTTAC
AAGGAGAGAAAAAGCACCGTGCATGCCGATTGGTGGAAGTAAGGTGGTACGATCGTGCCTTATTAGGAAG
GCAACAGACGGGTCTGACATGGATTGGACGAACCACTGAATTGCCGCATTGCAGAGATATTGTATTTAAG
TGCCTAGCTCGATACATAAACGGGTCTCTCTGGTTAGACCAGATCTGAGCCTGGGAGCTCTCTGGCTAAC
TAGGGAACCCACTGCTTAAGCCTCAATAAAGCTTGCCTTGAGTGCTTCAAGTAGTGTGTGCCCGTCTGTT
GTGTGACTCTGGTAACTAGAGATCCCTCAGACCCTTTTAGTCAGTGTGGAAAATCTCTAGCAGTGGCGCC
CGAACAGGGACTTGAAAGCGAAAGGGAAACCAGAGGAGCTCTCTCGACGCAGGACTCGGCTTGCTGAAGC
GCGCACGGCAAGAGGCGAGGGGCGGCGACTGGTGAGTACGCCAAAAATTTTGACTAGCGGAGGCTAGAAG
GAGAGAGATGGGTGCGAGAGCGTCAGTATTAAGCGGGGGAGAATTAGATCGCGATGGGAAAAAATTCGGT
TAAGGCCAGGGGGAAAGAAAAAATATAAATTAAAACATATAGTATGGGCAAGCAGGGAGCTAGAACGATT
CGCAGTTAATCCTGGCCTGTTAGAAACATCAGAAGGCTGTAGACAAATACTGGGACAGCTACAACCATCC
CTTCAGACAGGATCAGAAGAACTTAGATCATTATATAATACAGTAGCAACCCTCTATTGTGTGCATCAAA
GGATAGAGATAAAAGACACCAAGGAAGCTTTAGACAAGATAGAGGAAGAGCAAAACAAAAGTAAGACCAC
CGCACAGCAAGCGGCCGCTGATCTTCAGACCTGGAGGAGGAGATATGAGGGACAATTGGAGAAGTGAATT
ATATAAATATAAAGTAGTAAAAATTGAACCATTAGGAGTAGCACCCACCAAGGCAAAGAGAAGAGTGGTG
CAGAGAGAAAAAAGAGCAGTGGGAATAGGAGCTTTGTTCCTTGGGTTCTTGGGAGCAGCAGGAAGCACTA
TGGGCGCAGCGTCAATGACGCTGACGGTACAGGCCAGACAATTATTGTCTGGTATAGTGCAGCAGCAGAA
CAATTTGCTGAGGGCTATTGAGGCGCAACAGCATCTGTTGCAACTCACAGTCTGGGGCATCAAGCAGCTC
CAGGCAAGAATCCTGGCTGTGGAAAGATACCTAAAGGATCAACAGCTCCTGGGGATTTGGGGTTGCTCTG
GAAAACTCATTTGCACCACTGCTGTGCCTTGGAATGCTAGTTGGAGTAATAAATCTCTGGAACAGATTTG
GAATCACACGACCTGGATGGAGTGGGACAGAGAAATTAACAATTACACAAGCTTAATACACTCCTTAATT
GAAGAATCGCAAAACCAGCAAGAAAAGAATGAACAAGAATTATTGGAATTAGATAAATGGGCAAGTTTGT
GGAATTGGTTTAACATAACAAATTGGCTGTGGTATATAAAATTATTCATAATGATAGTAGGAGGCTTGGT
AGGTTTAAGAATAGTTTTTGCTGTACTTTCTATAGTGAATAGAGTTAGGCAGGGATATTCACCATTATCG
TTTCAGACCCACCTCCCAACCCCGAGGGGACCCATGCATTGCATCTCAATTAGTCAGCAACCAGGTGTGG
AAAGTCCCCAGGCTCCCCAGCAGGCAGAAGTATGCAAAGCATGCGTCTCAATTAGTCAGCAACCATAGTC
CCGCCCCTAACTCCGCCCATCCCGCCCCTAACTCCGCCCAGTTCCGCCCATTCTCCGCCCCATGGCTGAC
TAATTTTTTTTATTTATGCAGAGGCCGAGGCCGCCTCGGCCTCTGAGCTATTCCAGAAGTAGTGAGGAGG
CTTTTTTGGAGGCCTAGGCTTTTGCAAAAAGCTTTCTAGAGGTACCACCGGAGCTTACCATGACCGAGTA
CAAGCCCACGGTGCGCCTCGCCACCCGCGACGACGTCCCCAGGGCCGTACGCACCCTCGCCGCCGCGTTC
GCCGACTACCCCGCCACGCGCCACACCGTCGATCCGGACCGCCACATCGAGCGGGTCACCGAGCTGCAAG
AACTCTTCCTCACGCGCGTCGGGCTCGACATCGGCAAGGTGTGGGTCGCGGACGACGGCGCCGCCGTGGC
GGTCTGGACCACGCCGGAGAGCGTCGAAGCGGGGGCGGTGTTCGCCGAGATCGGCCCGCGCATGGCCGAG
TTGAGCGGTTCCCGGCTGGCCGCGCAGCAACAGATGGAAGGCCTCCTGGCGCCGCACCGGCCCAAGGAGC
CCGCGTGGTTCCTGGCCACCGTCGGCGTCTCGCCCGACCACCAGGGCAAGGGTCTGGGCAGCGCCGTCGT
GCTCCCCGGAGTGGAGGCGGCCGAGCGCGCCGGGGTGCCCGCCTTCCTGGAGACCTCCGCGCCCCGCAAC
CTCCCCTTCTACGAGCGGCTCGGCTTCACCGTCACCGCCGACGTCGAGGTGCCCGAAGGACCGCGCACCT
GGTGCATGACCCGCAAGCCCGGTGCCAGTTAACGAATTCTAGATCTTGAGACAAATGGCAGTATTCATCC
ACAATTTTAAAAGAAAAGGGGGGATTGGGGGGTACAGTGCAGGGGAAAGAATAGTAGACATAATAGCAAC
AGACATACAAACTAAAGAATTACAAAAACAAATTACAAAAATTCAAAATTTTCGGGTTTATTACAGGGAC
AGCAGAGATCCACTTTGGCGCCGGCTCGAGGCCTGCAGGTGCAAAGATGGATAAAGTTTTAAACAGAGAG
GAATCTTTGCAGCTAATGGACCTTCTAGGTCTTGAAAGGAGTGGGAATTGGCTCCGGTGCCCGTCAGTGG
GCAGAGCGCACATCGCCCACAGTCCCCGAGAAGTTGGGGGGAGGGGTCGGCAATTGAACCGGTGCCTAGA
GAAGGTGGCGCGGGGTAAACTGGGAAAGTGATGTCGTGTACTGGCTCCGCCTTTTTCCCGAGGGTGGGGG
AGAACCGTATATAAGTGCAGTAGTCGCCGTGAACGTTCTTTTTCGCAACGGGTTTGCCGCCAGAACACAG
GTAAGTGCCGTGTGTGGTTCCCGCGGGCCTGGCCTCTTTACGGGTTATGGCCCTTGCGTGCCTTGAATTA
CTTCCACCTGGCTGCAGTACGTGATTCTTGATCCCGAGCTTCGGGTTGGAAGTGGGTGGGAGAGTTCGAG
GCCTTGCGCTTAAGGAGCCCCTTCGCCTCGTGCTTGAGTTGAGGCCTGGCCTGGGCGCTGGGGCCGCCGC
GTGCGAATCTGGTGGCACCTTCGCGCCTGTCTCGCTGCTTTCGATAAGTCTCTAGCCATTTAAAATTTTT
GATGACCTGCTGCGACGCTTTTTTTCTGGCAAGATAGTCTTGTAAATGCGGGCCAAGATCTGCACACTGG
TATTTCGGTTTTTGGGGCCGCGGGCGGCGACGGGGCCCGTGCGTCCCAGCGCACATGTTCGGCGAGGCGG
GGCCTGCGAGCGCGGCCACCGAGAATCGGACGGGGGTAGTCTCAAGCTGGCCGGCCTGCTCTGGTGCCTG
GCCTCGCGCCGCCGTGTATCGCCCCGCCCTGGGCGGCAAGGCTGGCCCGGTCGGCACCAGTTGCGTGAGC
GGAAAGATGGCCGCTTCCCGGCCCTGCTGCAGGGAGCTCAAAATGGAGGACGCGGCGCTCGGGAGAGCGG
GCGGGTGAGTCACCCACACAAAGGAAAAGGGCCTTTCCGTCCTCAGCCGTCGCTTCATGTGACTCCACGG
AGTACCGGGCGCCGTCCAGGCACCTCGATTAGTTCTCGAGCTTTTGGAGTACGTCGTCTTTAGGTTGGGG
GGAGGGGTTTTATGCGATGGAGTTTCCCCACACTGAGTGGGTGGAGACTGAAGTTAGGCCAGCTTGGCAC
TTGATGTAATTCTCCTTGGAATTTGCCCTTTTTGAGTTTGGATCTTGGTTCATTCTCAAGCCTCAGACAG
TGGTTCAAAGTTTTTTTCTTCCATTTCAGGTGTCGTGAGGCTAGCACCGCCACCATGGGATCGTTGACAT
TTCGGGATGTGGCCATACAATTCTCTCTGGAGGAGTGGCAATGCCTGGACACTGCACAGCAGAATTTATA
TAGGAATGTGATGTTAGAGAACTACAGAAACCTGGTCTTCCTGGGTATTGCTGCCCCTAAGCCAGACCTG
ATCATTTTTCTGGAGCAAGGAAAAGAGCCCTGGAATATGAAGAGACATGAGCTGGTGAAAGAACCGCCAG
TTATATGTTCTCATTTTGCTCAAGACCTTTGGCCAGAGCAGGGCAGAGAAGATTCTTTCCAAAAAGTGAT
ATTGAGAAGATATGAAAAATGTGGACATGAGAATTTACAGTTAAAAATTGGTTGTACCAATGTGGATGAG
TGTAAGGTGCACAAAAAAGGTTATAATAAGCTTAACCAGAGTTTGACAACTACACAAAGCAAAGTATTTC
AATGTGGCAAATATGCAAACATCTTTCATAAATGTTCAAATTCAAAAAGACATAAGATAAGGCATACTGG
AAAGAAACTTTTGAAATGTAAAGAATATGTCAGATCATTTTGCATGCTTTCACACCTATCTCAACATAAA
AGAATTTATACTAGAGAGAATTCCTACAAAAGTGAAGAACATGGCAAAGCCTTTAACTGGTCCTCAGCCC
TTACTTATAAGAGAATTCATACTGGAGAGAAACCCTGCAAATGTGAAGAATGTGGCAAAGCCTTTAGTAA
GTTCTCAATCCTTACTAAGCATAAGGTAATTCATACTGGAGAGAAACATTACAAATGTGAAGAATGTGGC
AAAGCCTTCACCCGGTCCTCAAGCCTTATTGAACATAAGAGAAGTCATGCTGGAGAGAAACCCTACAAAT
GTGAAGAATGTGGCAAAGCCTTTAGTAAGGCCTCAACCCTTACTGCACATAAGACAATTCATGCTGGAGA
GAAACCCTACAAATGTGAAGAATGTGGCAAAGCTTTCAACCGGTCCTCAAACCTTATGGAACATAAGAGA
ATTCATACTGGAGAGAAGCCCTGCAAATGTGAAGAATGTGGCAAAGCCTTTGGTAACTTCTCAACCCTTA
CTAAACATAAGGTAATTCATACTGGAGAGAAACCCTACAAATGTGAAGAATGTGGCAAAGCCTTCAGCTG
GCCCTCAAGCCTTACTGAACACAAGAGAATTCATGCTGGAGACAAACCTTACAAATGTGAAGAATGTGGC
AAAACCTTTAAGTGGTCCTCAACACTTACTAAACATAAGATAATTCATACTGGAGAGAAACCCTACAAAT
GTGAAGAATGTGGCAAAGCCTTTACTACATTTTCGAGCCTTACTAAACATAAAGTAATTCATACTGGAGA
GAAACACTACAAATGTGAAGAATGTGGCAAAGTCTTCAGCTGGTCCTCAAGCCTTACTACACATAAGGCA
ATTCATGCTGGAGAGAAACTCTACAAATGTGAAGAATGTGGCAAAGCCTTTAAGTGGTCCTCAAACCTTA
TGGAACATAAGAGAATTCATACTGGAGAGAAACCCTACAAATGTGAAGAATGTGGCAAAGCCTTCAGTAA
GGTTGCAAACCTTACTAAACATAAGGTAATTCATACTGGAGAGAAACAATACAAATGTGAAGAATGTGGC
AAAGCCTTCATCTGGTCCTCAAGACTTAGTGAACATAAGAGAATTCATACTGGAGAGAAACCCTACAAAT
GTGAAGAATGTGGCAAAGCCTTTAGCTGGGTCTCAGTCCTTAACAAACATAAGAAAATTCATGCTGGAAA
GAAATTCTACAAATGTGAAGAATGTGGTAAAGACTTCAACCAATCCTCACACCTTACTACTCATAAGAGA
ATTCATACTGGAGGAAAAACCCTACAAATGTAGTAATGAACTAGTCCGTAACTTGAAAGTATTTCGATTT
CTTGGCTTTATATATCTTGTGGAAAGGACGACCGAATCCCAAGAGTTAATGCGCGACGCGTTAAGTCGAC
AATCAACCTCTGGATTACAAAATTTGTGAAAGATTGACTGGTATTCTTAACTATGTTGCTCCTTTTACGC
TATGTGGATACGCTGCTTTAATGCCTTTGTATCATGCTATTGCTTCCCGTATGGCTTTCATTTTCTCCTC
CTTGTATAAATCCTGGTTGCTGTCTCTTTATGAGGAGTTGTGGCCCGTTGTCAGGCAACGTGGCGTGGTG
TGCACTGTGTTTGCTGACGCAACCCCCACTGGTTGGGGCATTGCCACCACCTGTCAGCTCCTTTCCGGGA
CTTTCGCTTTCCCCCTCCCTATTGCCACGGCGGAACTCATCGCCGCCTGCCTTGCCCGCTGCTGGACAGG
GGCTCGGCTGTTGGGCACTGACAATTCCGTGGTGTTGTCGGGGAAATCATCGTCCTTTCCTTGGCTGCTC
GCCTGTGTTGCCACCTGGATTCTGCGCGGGACGTCCTTCTGCTACGTCCCTTCGGCCCTCAATCCAGCGG
ACCTTCCTTCCCGCGGCCTGCTGCCGGCTCTGCGGCCTCTTCCGCGTCTTCGCCTTCGCCCTCAGACGAG
TCGGATCTCCCTTTGGGCCGCCTCCCCGCGTCGACTTTAAGACCAATGACTTACAAGGCAGCTGTAGATC
TTAGCCACTTTTTAAAAGAAAAGGGGGGACTGGAAGGGCTAATTCACTCCCAACGAAGACAAGATCTGCT
TTTTGCTTGTACTGGGTCTCTCTGGTTAGACCAGATCTGAGCCTGGGAGCTCTCTGGCTAACTAGGGAAC
CCACTGCTTAAGCCTCAATAAAGCTTGCCTTGAGTGCTTCAAGTAGTGTGTGCCCGTCTGTTGTGTGACT
CTGGTAACTAGAGATCCCTCAGACCCTTTTAGTCAGTGTGGAAAATCTCTAGCAGTACGTATAGTAGTTC
ATGTCATCTTATTATTCAGTATTTATAACTTGCAAAGAAATGAATATCAGAGAGTGAGAGGAACTTGTTT
ATTGCAGCTTATAATGGTTACAAATAAAGCAATAGCATCACAAATTTCACAAATAAAGCATTTTTTTCAC
TGCATTCTAGTTGTGGTTTGTCCAAACTCATCAATGTATCTTATCATGTCTGGCTCTAGCTATCCCGCCC
CTAACTCCGCCCATCCCGCCCCTAACTCCGCCCAGTTCCGCCCATTCTCCGCCCCATGGCTGACTAATTT
TTTTTATTTATGCAGAGGCCGAGGCCGCCTCGGCCTCTGAGCTATTCCAGAAGTAGTGAGGAGGCTTTTT
TGGAGGCCTAGGGACGTACCCAATTCGCCCTATAGTGAGTCGTATTACGCGCGCTCACTGGCCGTCGTTT
TACAACGTCGTGACTGGGAAAACCCTGGCGTTACCCAACTTAATCGCCTTGCAGCACATCCCCCTTTCGC
CAGCTGGCGTAATAGCGAAGAGGCCCGCACCGATCGCCCTTCCCAACAGTTGCGCAGCCTGAATGGCGAA
TGGG
[124 nt withheld, positions 7565-7688]
C
[91 nt withheld, positions 7690-7780]
A
[49 nt withheld, positions 7782-7830]
CCTTTGACGTTGGAGTCCACGTTCTTT
[37 nt withheld, positions 7858-7894]
ACCCTATCTCGGTCTATTCTTTTGATTTATAAGGGATTTTGCCGATTTCGGCCTATTGGTTAAAAAATGA
GCTGATTTAACAAAAATTTAACGCGAATTTTAACAAAATATTAACGCTTACAATTTAGGTGGCACTTTTC
GGGGAAATGTGCGCGGAACCCCTATTTGTTTATTTTTCTAAATACATTCAAATATGTATCCGCTCATGAG
ACAATAACCCTGATAAATGCTTCAATAATATTGAAAAAGGAAGAGTATGAGTATTCAACATTTCCGTGTC
GCCCTTATTCCCTTTTTTGCGGCATTTTGCCTTCCTGTTTTTGCTCACCCAGAAACGCTGGTGAAAGTAA
AAGATGCTGAAGATCAGTTGGGTGCACGAGTGGGTTACATCGAACTGGATCTCAACAGCGGTAAGATCCT
TGAGAGTTTTCGCCCCGAAGAACGTTTTCCAATGATGAGCACTTTTAAAGTTCTGCTATGTGGCGCGGTA
TTATCCCGTATTGACGCCGGGCAAGAGCAACTCGGTCGCCGCATACACTATTCTCAGAATGACTTGGTTG
AGTACTCACCAGTCACAGAAAAGCATCTTACGGATGGCATGACAGTAAGAGAATTATGCAGTGCTGCCAT
AACCATGAGTGATAACACTGCGGCCAACTTACTTCTGACAACGATCGGAGGACCGAAGGAGCTAACCGCT
TTTTTGCACAACATGGGGGATCATGTAACTCGCCTTGATCGTTGGGAACCGGAGCTGAATGAAGCCATAC
CAAACGACGAGCGTGACACCACGATGCCTGTAGCAATGGCAACAACGTTGCGCAAACTATTAACTGGCGA
ACTACTTACTCTAGCTTCCCGGCAACAATTAATAGACTGGATGGAGGCGGATAAAGTTGCAGGACCACTT
CTGCGCTCGGCCCTTCCGGCTGGCTGGTTTATTGCTGATAAATCTGGAGCCGGTGAGCGTGGGTCTCGCG
GTATCATTGCAGCACTGGGGCCAGATGGTAAGCCCTCCCGTATCGTAGTTATCTACACGACGGGGAGTCA
GGCAACTATGGATGAACGAAATAGACAGATCGCTGAGATAGGTGCCTCACTGATTAAGCATTGGTAACTG
TCAGACCAAGTTTACTCATATATACTTTAGATTGATTTAAAACTTCATTTTTAATTTAAAAGGATCTAGG
TGAAGATCCTTTTTGATAATCTCATGACCAAAATCCCTTAACGTGAGTTTTCGTTCCACTGAGCGTCAGA
CCCCGTAGAAAAGATCAAAGGATCTTCTTGAGATCCTTTTTTTCTGCGCGTAATCTGCTGCTTGCAAACA
AAAAAACCACCGCTACCAGCGGTGGTTTGTTTGCCGGATCAAGAGCTACCAACTCTTTTTCCGAAGGTAA
CTGGCTTCAGCAGAGCGCAGATACCAAATACTGTTCTTCTAGTGTAGCCGTAGTTAGGCCACCACTTCAA
GAACTCTGTAGCACCGCCTACATACCTCGCTCTGCTAATCCTGTTACCAGTGGCTGCTGCCAGTGGCGAT
AAGTCGTGTCTTACCGGGTTGGACTCAAGACGATAGTTACCGGATAAGGCGCAGCGGTCGGGCTGAACGG
GGGGTTCGTGCACACAGCCCAGCTTGGAGCGAACGACCTACACCGAACTGAGATACCTACAGCGTGAGCT
ATGAGAAAGCGCCACGCTTCCCGAAGGGAGAAAGGCGGACAGGTATCCGGTAAGCGGCAGGGTCGGAACA
GGAGAGCGCACGAGGGAGCTTCCAGGGGGAAACGCCTGGTATCTTTATAGTCCTGTCGGGTTTCGCCACC
TCTGACTTGAGCGTCGATTTTTGTGATGCTCGTCAGGGGGGCGGAGCCTATGGAAAAACGCCAGCAACGC
GGCCTTTTTACGGTTCCTGGCCTTTTGCTGGCCTTTTGCTCACATGTTCTTTCCTGCGTTATCCCCTGAT
TCTGTGGATAACCGTATTACCGCCTTTGAGTGAGCTGATACCGCTCGCCGCAGCCGAACGACCGAGCGCA
GCGAGTCAGTGAGCGAGGAAGCGGAAGAGCGCCCAATACGCAAACCGCCTCTCCCCGCGCGTTGGCCGAT
TCATTAATGCAGCTGGCACGACAGGTTTCCCGACTGGAAAGCGGGCAGTGAGCGCAACGCAATTAATGTG
AGTTAGCTCACTCATTAGGCACCCCAGGCTTTACACTTTATGCTTCCGGCTCGTATGTTGTGTGGAATTG
TGAGCGGATAACAATTTCACACAGGAAACAGCTATGACCATGATTACGCCAAGCGCGCAATTAACCCTCA
CTAAAGGGAACAAAAGCTGGAGCTGCAAGC
Features (pLannotate 1.2.2; 32 found; start..end, strand, type, name):
      5..231     +  promoter       RSV promoter: Rous sarcoma virus enhancer/promoter
    232..412     +  LTR            5' LTR (truncated): truncated 5' long terminal repeat (LTR) from HIV-1
    459..584     +  misc_feature   HIV-1 Ψ: packaging signal of human immunodeficiency virus type 1
    568..931     +  CDS            HIV-1 gag (fragment): gag protein from human immunodeficiency virus 1; gag
   1077..1310    +  misc_feature   RRE: The Rev response element (RRE) of HIV-1 allows for Rev-dependent mRNA export from the nucleus to the cytoplasm.
   1687..1713    +  CDS            Rev (fragment): human immunodeficiency virus 1 (HIV-1) Rev protein; rev; enhances nuclear export of unspliced and incompletely spliced viral mRNAs
   1720..1743    +  promoter       SV40 promoter (fragment): SV40 early promoter
   1744..1815    +  promoter       SV40 promoter (fragment): SV40 enhancer and early promoter
   1839..1974    +  rep_origin     SV40 ori: SV40 origin of replication
   2020..2616    +  CDS            PuroR (fragment): puromycin N-acetyltransferase; pac from Streptomyces; confers resistance to puromycin
   2665..2782    +  misc_feature   cPPT/CTS: central polypurine tract and central termination sequence of HIV-1
   2847..2913    +  CDS            small t antigen (fragment): SV40 (simian virus 40) small t antigen
   2920..4098    +  promoter       EF-1α promoter: strong constitutive promoter for human elongation factor EF-1α
   4115..4456    +  CDS            ZNF720 (fragment): ZN720_HUMAN - Experimental evidence at protein level: Swiss-Prot protein existence level 1. From Homo sapiens (Human).
   4475..4627    +  CDS            ZNF493 (fragment): ZN493_HUMAN - Experimental evidence at protein level: Swiss-Prot protein existence level 1. May be involved in transcriptional regulation. From Homo sapiens (Human).
   5996..6049    +  promoter       U6 promoter (fragment): RNA polymerase III promoter for human U6 snRNA
   6091..6679    +  misc_feature   WPRE: woodchuck hepatitis virus posttranscriptional regulatory element
   6730..6749    +  misc_feature   cPPT/CTS (fragment): central polypurine tract and central termination sequence of HIV-1
   6751..6984    +  LTR            3' LTR (ΔU3): self-inactivating 3' long terminal repeat (LTR) from HIV-1
   7062..7183    +  polyA_signal   SV40 poly(A) signal: SV40 polyadenylation signal
   7223..7358    +  rep_origin     SV40 ori: SV40 origin of replication
   7379..7397    -  promoter       T7 promoter: promoter for bacteriophage T7 RNA polymerase
   7405..7560    +  CDS            lacZα (fragment): LacZα fragment of β-galactosidase; lacZ fragment
   7565..7993    +  rep_origin     f1 ori (sequence partly withheld): f1 bacteriophage origin of replication; arrow indicates direction of (+) strand synthesis
   8046..8150    +  promoter       AmpR promoter: bla
   8151..9011    +  CDS            AmpR: β-lactamase; bla; confers resistance to ampicillin, carbenicillin, and related antibiotics
   9182..9770    +  rep_origin     ori: high-copy-number ColE1/pMB1/pBR322/pUC origin of replication
   9953..10045   +  CDS            lacI (fragment): lac repressor; lacI; The lac repressor binds to the lac operator to inhibit transcription in E. coli. This inhibition can be relieved by adding lactose or isopropyl-β-D-thiogalactopyranoside (IPTG).
  10058..10079   +  protein_bind   CAP binding site: CAP binding activates transcription in the presence of cAMP. E. coli catabolite activator protein
  10094..10124   +  promoter       lac promoter: promoter for the E. coli lac operon
  10132..10148   +  protein_bind   lac operator: The lac repressor binds to the lac operator to inhibit transcription in E. coli. This inhibition can be relieved by adding lactose or isopropyl-β-D-thiogalactopyranoside (IPTG). lac repressor encoded by lacI
  10193..10211   +  promoter       T3 promoter: promoter for bacteriophage T3 RNA polymerase
