[The description below was written by a language model from this plasmid's Addgene catalogue record and pLannotate feature annotations shown in this document.]
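Description:
TFORF0602 is a lentiviral mammalian expression plasmid built on the pLX_TRC317 backbone and carrying the human zinc-finger transcription factor ZNF728 as a synthesized open reading frame of about 2 kb. It belongs to a barcoded transcription factor ORF collection in which each construct has a unique 24-bp barcode, so individual factors can be identified by sequencing in pooled overexpression screens such as those used to study directed differentiation. In bacteria it is maintained through a high-copy ColE1/pUC-type origin with ampicillin resistance (AmpR). An f1 origin and remnants of lac, T7 and T3 cloning elements are also present in the backbone. The depositor warns that the plasmid can recombine, as is common for LTR-containing vectors.

The viral portion has a third-generation, self-inactivating layout. An RSV promoter drives a truncated HIV-1 5' LTR, followed by the Ψ packaging signal, a gag fragment, the RRE for Rev-dependent export and a cPPT/CTS, and the cassette ends in a ΔU3 3' LTR with a downstream SV40 poly(A) signal. Within the transfer cassette, an SV40 early promoter drives puromycin N-acetyltransferase for selection of transduced cells. The strong constitutive EF-1α promoter then drives the ZNF728 ORF, with a WPRE downstream to enhance transcript expression. The automated annotation labels only short stretches of the insert, calling them ZNF720 and ZNF493 fragments. These labels most likely reflect homology among KRAB zinc-finger family members rather than separate inserts. The barcode is not annotated in the feature table, so its position is not stated in the record. The annotated sequence length of 10,234 nt agrees with the stated backbone and insert sizes.
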