Addgene plasmid #143717: TFORF0602
Purpose: Lentiviral vector for overexpressing transcription factor ORFs with unique 24-bp barcodes. Barcodes facilitate identification of transcription factors in pooled screens.
Depositing lab: Feng Zhang. Depositing organization: Broad Institute. Publication: A transcription factor atlas of directed differentiation. Joung J, Ma S, Tay T, Geiger-Schuller KR, Kirchgatterer PC, Verdine VK, Guo B, Arias-Garcia MA, Allen WE, Singh A, Kuksenko O, Abudayyeh OO, Gootenberg JS, Fu Z, Macrae RK, Buenrostro JD, Regev A, Zhang F. Cell. 2023 Jan 5;186(1):209-229.e26. doi: 10.1016/j.cell.2022.11.026. PubMed 36608654.
Backbone
  Vector backbone: pLX_TRC317
  Backbone manufacturer: Broad Institute Genetic Perturbation Platform
  Backbone size w/o insert (bp): 8264
  Vector type: Mammalian Expression, Lentiviral
  Selectable markers: Puromycin
Growth in bacteria
  Bacterial resistance: Ampicillin, 100 μg/mL
  Growth temperature: 30°C
  Growth strain: NEB Stable
  Copy number: High Copy
Gene/Insert
  Gene/Insert name: ZNF728
  Species: H. sapiens (human)
  Insert size (bp): 1970
  Entrez Gene: ZNF728
  Promoter: EF1a
  Cloning method: Unknown
  Sequencing primers: 5′ GGGTGGAGACTGAAGTTAGGCCAG; 3′ CACATAGCGTAAAAGGAGCAACATAG
Terms and licenses: Academic/Nonprofit Terms; Industry Terms: Not Available to Industry
Depositor comments: NM_001267716,ENST00000594710 . The transcription factor ORF portion of this plasmid was synthesized by Genewiz. Please test multiple small colonies in case of plasmid recombination. To make this collection available in a timely manner, a portion of this collection was not fully sequenced by Addgene. If an Addgene verified full plasmid sequence is not available, please contact us prior to placing an order to request the full sequence.
How to cite: TFORF0602 was a gift from Feng Zhang (Addgene plasmid # 143717 ; http://n2t.net/addgene:143717 ; RRID:Addgene_143717)
