>Addgene plasmid #143717 | TFORF0602 | depositor partial sequence | sequence record 283281 | Insert
ACCGCCACCATGGGATCGTTGACATTTCGGGATGTGGCCATACAATTCTCTCTGGAGGAGTGGCAATGCC
TGGACACTGCACAGCAGAATTTATATAGGAATGTGATGTTAGAGAACTACAGAAACCTGGTCTTCCTGGG
TATTGCTGCCCCTAAGCCAGACCTGATCATTTTTCTGGAGCAAGGAAAAGAGCCCTGGAATATGAAGAGA
CATGAGCTGGTGAAAGAACCGCCAGTTATATGTTCTCATTTTGCTCAAGACCTTTGGCCAGAGCAGGGCA
GAGAAGATTCTTTCCAAAAAGTGATATTGAGAAGATATGAAAAATGTGGACATGAGAATTTACAGTTAAA
AATTGGTTGTACCAATGTGGATGAGTGTAAGGTGCACAAAAAAGGTTATAATAAGCTTAACCAGAGTTTG
ACAACTACACAAAGCAAAGTATTTCAATGTGGCAAATATGCAAACATCTTTCATAAATGTTCAAATTCAA
AAAGACATAAGATAAGGCATACTGGAAAGAAACTTTTGAAATGTAAAGAATATGTCAGATCATTTTGCAT
GCTTTCACACCTATCTCAACATAAAAGAATTTATACTAGAGAGAATTCCTACAAAAGTGAAGAACATGGC
AAAGCCTTTAACTGGTCCTCAGCCCTTACTTATAAGAGAATTCATACTGGAGAGAAACCCTGCAAATGTG
AAGAATGTGGCAAAGCCTTTAGTAAGTTCTCAATCCTTACTAAGCATAAGGTAATTCATACTGGAGAGAA
ACATTACAAATGTGAAGAATGTGGCAAAGCCTTCACCCGGTCCTCAAGCCTTATTGAACATAAGAGAAGT
CATGCTGGAGAGAAACCCTACAAATGTGAAGAATGTGGCAAAGCCTTTAGTAAGGCCTCAACCCTTACTG
CACATAAGACAATTCATGCTGGAGAGAAACCCTACAAATGTGAAGAATGTGGCAAAGCTTTCAACCGGTC
CTCAAACCTTATGGAACATAAGAGAATTCATACTGGAGAGAAGCCCTGCAAATGTGAAGAATGTGGCAAA
GCCTTTGGTAACTTCTCAACCCTTACTAAACATAAGGTAATTCATACTGGAGAGAAACCCTACAAATGTG
AAGAATGTGGCAAAGCCTTCAGCTGGCCCTCAAGCCTTACTGAACACAAGAGAATTCATGCTGGAGACAA
ACCTTACAAATGTGAAGAATGTGGCAAAACCTTTAAGTGGTCCTCAACACTTACTAAACATAAGATAATT
CATACTGGAGAGAAACCCTACAAATGTGAAGAATGTGGCAAAGCCTTTACTACATTTTCGAGCCTTACTA
AACATAAAGTAATTCATACTGGAGAGAAACACTACAAATGTGAAGAATGTGGCAAAGTCTTCAGCTGGTC
CTCAAGCCTTACTACACATAAGGCAATTCATGCTGGAGAGAAACTCTACAAATGTGAAGAATGTGGCAAA
GCCTTTAAGTGGTCCTCAAACCTTATGGAACATAAGAGAATTCATACTGGAGAGAAACCCTACAAATGTG
AAGAATGTGGCAAAGCCTTCAGTAAGGTTGCAAACCTTACTAAACATAAGGTAATTCATACTGGAGAGAA
ACAATACAAATGTGAAGAATGTGGCAAAGCCTTCATCTGGTCCTCAAGACTTAGTGAACATAAGAGAATT
CATACTGGAGAGAAACCCTACAAATGTGAAGAATGTGGCAAAGCCTTTAGCTGGGTCTCAGTCCTTAACA
AACATAAGAAAATTCATGCTGGAAAGAAATTCTACAAATGTGAAGAATGTGGTAAAGACTTCAACCAATC
CTCACACCTTACTACTCATAAGAGAATTCATACTGGAGGAAAAACCCTACAAATGTAGTAATGAACTAGT
CCGTAACTTGAAAGTATTTCGATTTCTTGGCTTTATATATCTTGTGGAAAGGACGACCGAATCCCAAGAG
TTAATGCGCG
