>Addgene plasmid #143717 | TFORF0602 | depositor partial sequence | sequence record 283282 | Barcode
CCGAATCCCAAGAGTTAATGCGCG
